# Supplementary material for: Dissociation of the nuclear basket triggers chromosome loss in aging yeast
Source: eLife. 2025 Oct 30;14:RP104530. doi: 10.7554/eLife.104530 (PMC12574999; doi:10.7554/eLife.104530)
Supplement: Figure 1—source data 1. [file elife-104530-fig1-data1.zip › Suplementary data_Plasmid sequences/PYB2665.gbk]

LOCUS       1868_in_2640_in_        7905 bp ds-DNA     circular     15-MAR-2022
DEFINITION  synthetic circular DNA
ACCESSION   .
VERSION     .
KEYWORDS    .
SOURCE      synthetic DNA construct (unknown)
  ORGANISM  synthetic DNA construct synthetic DNA construct
REFERENCE   1  (bases 1 to 7601)
  AUTHORS   marzanna
  TITLE     Direct Submission
  JOURNAL   Exported Thursday, Jan 30, 2020 from SnapGene Viewer 4.3.10
            https://www.snapgene.com
COMMENT     
COMMENT     
COMMENT     ApEinfo:methylated:1
FEATURES             Location/Qualifiers
     source          1..5526
                     /organism="synthetic DNA construct"
                     /mol_type="other DNA"
                     /label=source:synthetic DNA construct
                     /ApEinfo_fwdcolor=pink
                     /ApEinfo_revcolor=pink
                     /ApEinfo_graphicformat=arrow_data {{0 1 2 0 0 -1} {} 0}
                     width 5 offset 0
     misc_feature    6232..6459
                     /label=Ubiquitin
                     /ApEinfo_fwdcolor=#8080ff
                     /ApEinfo_revcolor=green
                     /ApEinfo_graphicformat=arrow_data {{0 1 2 0 0 -1} {} 0}
                     width 5 offset 0
     promoter        complement(19..37)
                     /note="promoter for bacteriophage T7 RNA polymerase"
                     /label=T7 promoter
                     /ApEinfo_fwdcolor=#ff80ff
                     /ApEinfo_revcolor=#ff00ff
                     /ApEinfo_graphicformat=arrow_data {{0 1 2 0 0 -1} {} 0}
                     width 5 offset 0
     misc_feature    6532..7245
                     /label=Short lived GFP PYB 1868
                     /ApEinfo_fwdcolor=#008040
                     /ApEinfo_revcolor=green
                     /ApEinfo_graphicformat=arrow_data {{0 1 2 0 0 -1} {} 0}
                     width 5 offset 0
     primer_bind     complement(47..63)
                     /note="common sequencing primer, one of multiple similar
                     variants"
                     /label=M13 fwd
                     /ApEinfo_fwdcolor=pink
                     /ApEinfo_revcolor=pink
                     /ApEinfo_graphicformat=arrow_data {{0 1 2 0 0 -1} {} 0}
                     width 5 offset 0
     rep_origin      208..663
                     /direction=RIGHT
                     /note="f1 bacteriophage origin of replication; arrow
                     indicates direction of (+) strand synthesis"
                     /label=f1 ori
                     /ApEinfo_fwdcolor=pink
                     /ApEinfo_revcolor=pink
                     /ApEinfo_graphicformat=arrow_data {{0 1 2 0 0 -1} {} 0}
                     width 5 offset 0
     promoter        923..1330
                     /gene="S. cerevisiae LEU2"
                     /label=LEU2 promoter
                     /ApEinfo_fwdcolor=#ff80ff
                     /ApEinfo_revcolor=#ff00ff
                     /ApEinfo_graphicformat=arrow_data {{0 1 2 0 0 -1} {} 0}
                     width 5 offset 0
     CDS             1331..2425
                     /codon_start=1
                     /gene="S. cerevisiae LEU2"
                     /product="3-isopropylmalate dehydrogenase, required for
                     leucine biosynthesis"
                     /note="yeast auxotrophic marker"
                     /translation="MSAPKKIVVLPGDHVGQEITAEAIKVLKAISDVRSNVKFDFENH
                     LIGGAAIDATGVPLPDEALEASKKADAVLLGAVGGPKWGTGSVRPEQGLLKIRKELQL
                     YANLRPCNFASDSLLDLSPIKPQFAKGTDFVVVRELVGGIYFGKRKEDDGDGVAWDSE
                     QYTVPEVQRITRMAAFMALQHEPPLPIWSLDKANVLASSRLWRKTVEETIKNEFPTLK
                     VQHQLIDSAAMILVKNPTHLNGIIITSNMFGDIISDEASVIPGSLGLLPSASLASLPD
                     KNTAFGLYEPCHGSAPDLPKNKVNPIATILSAAMMLKLSLNLPEEGKAIEDAVKKVLD
                     AGIRTGDLGGSNSTTEVGDAVAEEVKKILA"
                     /label=LEU2
                     /ApEinfo_fwdcolor=pink
                     /ApEinfo_revcolor=pink
                     /ApEinfo_graphicformat=arrow_data {{0 1 2 0 0 -1} {} 0}
                     width 5 offset 0
     misc_feature    2811..3314
                     /note="S. cerevisiae CEN6 centromere fused to an
                     autonomously replicating sequence"
                     /label=CEN/ARS
                     /ApEinfo_fwdcolor=#00ffff
                     /ApEinfo_revcolor=#00ff00
                     /ApEinfo_graphicformat=arrow_data {{0 1 2 0 0 -1} {} 0}
                     width 5 offset 0
     promoter        3351..3455
                     /gene="bla"
                     /label=AmpR promoter
                     /ApEinfo_fwdcolor=#ff80ff
                     /ApEinfo_revcolor=#ff00ff
                     /ApEinfo_graphicformat=arrow_data {{0 1 2 0 0 -1} {} 0}
                     width 5 offset 0
     CDS             3456..4316
                     /codon_start=1
                     /gene="bla"
                     /product="beta-lactamase"
                     /note="confers resistance to ampicillin, carbenicillin,
                     and related antibiotics"
                     /translation="MSIQHFRVALIPFFAAFCLPVFAHPETLVKVKDAEDQLGARVGY
                     IELDLNSGKILESFRPEERFPMMSTFKVLLCGAVLSRIDAGQEQLGRRIHYSQNDLVE
                     YSPVTEKHLTDGMTVRELCSAAITMSDNTAANLLLTTIGGPKELTAFLHNMGDHVTRL
                     DRWEPELNEAIPNDERDTTMPVAMATTLRKLLTGELLTLASRQQLIDWMEADKVAGPL
                     LRSALPAGWFIADKSGAGERGSRGIIAALGPDGKPSRIVVIYTTGSQATMDERNRQIA
                     EIGASLIKHW"
                     /label=AmpR
                     /ApEinfo_fwdcolor=pink
                     /ApEinfo_revcolor=pink
                     /ApEinfo_graphicformat=arrow_data {{0 1 2 0 0 -1} {} 0}
                     width 5 offset 0
     rep_origin      4487..5075
                     /direction=RIGHT
                     /note="high-copy-number ColE1/pMB1/pBR322/pUC origin of
                     replication"
                     /label=ori
                     /ApEinfo_fwdcolor=pink
                     /ApEinfo_revcolor=pink
                     /ApEinfo_graphicformat=arrow_data {{0 1 2 0 0 -1} {} 0}
                     width 5 offset 0
     promoter        5399..5429
                     /note="promoter for the E. coli lac operon"
                     /label=lac promoter
                     /ApEinfo_fwdcolor=#ff80ff
                     /ApEinfo_revcolor=#ff00ff
                     /ApEinfo_graphicformat=arrow_data {{0 1 2 0 0 -1} {} 0}
                     width 5 offset 0
     protein_bind    5437..5453
                     /bound_moiety="lac repressor encoded by lacI"
                     /note="The lac repressor binds to the lac operator to
                     inhibit transcription in E. coli. This inhibition can be
                     relieved by adding lactose or
                     isopropyl-beta-D-thiogalactopyranoside (IPTG)."
                     /label=lac operator
                     /ApEinfo_fwdcolor=pink
                     /ApEinfo_revcolor=pink
                     /ApEinfo_graphicformat=arrow_data {{0 1 2 0 0 -1} {} 0}
                     width 5 offset 0
     primer_bind     5461..5477
                     /note="common sequencing primer, one of multiple similar
                     variants"
                     /label=M13 rev
                     /ApEinfo_fwdcolor=pink
                     /ApEinfo_revcolor=pink
                     /ApEinfo_graphicformat=arrow_data {{0 1 2 0 0 -1} {} 0}
                     width 5 offset 0
     promoter        5498..5516
                     /note="promoter for bacteriophage T3 RNA polymerase"
                     /label=T3 promoter
                     /ApEinfo_fwdcolor=#ff80ff
                     /ApEinfo_revcolor=#ff00ff
                     /ApEinfo_graphicformat=arrow_data {{0 1 2 0 0 -1} {} 0}
                     width 5 offset 0
     promoter        5527..6231
                     /label=ADH1 promoter
                     /ApEinfo_fwdcolor=#ff80ff
                     /ApEinfo_revcolor=#ff00ff
                     /ApEinfo_graphicformat=arrow_data {{0 1 2 0 0 -1} {} 0}
                     width 5 offset 0
     primer_bind     6153..6170
                     /label=ADH1_prom_seq (1484)
                     /ApEinfo_fwdcolor=pink
                     /ApEinfo_revcolor=pink
                     /ApEinfo_graphicformat=arrow_data {{0 1 2 0 0 -1} {} 0}
                     width 5 offset 0
     CDS             7454..7702
                     /label=hph (K. pneumoniae)
                     /ApEinfo_fwdcolor=pink
                     /ApEinfo_revcolor=pink
                     /ApEinfo_graphicformat=arrow_data {{0 1 2 0 0 -1} {} 0}
                     width 5 offset 0
     terminator      7703..7905
                     /label=A. gossypii TEF terminator
                     /ApEinfo_fwdcolor=pink
                     /ApEinfo_revcolor=pink
                     /ApEinfo_graphicformat=arrow_data {{0 1 2 0 0 -1} {} 0}
                     width 5 offset 0
     misc_feature    7485..7507
                     /label=rv 316 PRIMER
                     /ApEinfo_fwdcolor=cyan
                     /ApEinfo_revcolor=green
                     /ApEinfo_graphicformat=arrow_data {{0 1 2 0 0 -1} {} 0}
                     width 5 offset 0
     misc_feature    5352..5376
                     /label=FW 313 Primer
                     /ApEinfo_fwdcolor=cyan
                     /ApEinfo_revcolor=green
                     /ApEinfo_graphicformat=arrow_data {{0 1 2 0 0 -1} {} 0}
                     width 5 offset 0
     misc_feature    6156..6179
                     /label=FW 314 primer
                     /ApEinfo_fwdcolor=cyan
                     /ApEinfo_revcolor=green
                     /ApEinfo_graphicformat=arrow_data {{0 1 2 0 0 -1} {} 0}
                     width 5 offset 0
     misc_feature    5498..5516
                     /label=T3 promoter(1)
                     /ApEinfo_label=T3 promoter
                     /ApEinfo_fwdcolor=cyan
                     /ApEinfo_revcolor=green
                     /ApEinfo_graphicformat=arrow_data {{0 1 2 0 0 -1} {} 0}
                     width 5 offset 0
     misc_feature    7246..7453
                     /label=ADH1 Terminator
                     /ApEinfo_fwdcolor=#ff8040
                     /ApEinfo_revcolor=green
                     /ApEinfo_graphicformat=arrow_data {{0 1 2 0 0 -1} {} 0}
                     width 5 offset 0
ORIGIN
        1 GGCCGGTACC CAATTCGCCC TATAGTGAGT CGTATTACGC GCGCTCACTG GCCGTCGTTT
       61 TACAACGTCG TGACTGGGAA AACCCTGGCG TTACCCAACT TAATCGCCTT GCAGCACATC
      121 CCCCTTTCGC CAGCTGGCGT AATAGCGAAG AGGCCCGCAC CGATCGCCCT TCCCAACAGT
      181 TGCGCAGCCT GAATGGCGAA TGGCGCGNNN NNNNNNNNNN NNNNNNNNNN NNNNNNNNNN
      241 NNNNNNNNNN NNNNNNNNNN NNNNNNNNNN NNNNNNNNNN NNNNNNNNNN NNNNNNNNNN
      301 NNNNNNNNNN NNNNNNNNNN NNNNNNNNNN NCNNNNNNNN NNNNNNNNNN NNNNNNNNNN
      361 NNNNNNNNNN NNNNNNNNNN NNNNNNNNNN NNNNNNNNNN NNNNNNNNNN NNNNNNNNNN
      421 NNNANNNNNN NNNNNNNNNN NNNNNNNNNN NNNNNNNNNN NNNNNNNNNN NNNCCTTTGA
      481 CGTTGGAGTC CACGTTCTTT AATAGTGGAC TCTTGTTCCA AACTGGAACA ACACTCAACC
      541 CTATCTCGGT CTATTCTTTT GATTTATAAG GGATTTTGCC GATTTCGGCC TATTGGTTAA
      601 AAAATGAGCT GATTTAACAA AAATTTAACG CGAATTTTAA CAAAATATTA ACGCTTACAA
      661 TTTCCTGATG CGGTATTTTC TCCTTACGCA TCTGTGCGGT ATTTCACACC GCATAGATCC
      721 GTCGAGTTCA AGAGAAAAAA AAAGAAAAAG CAAAAAGAAA AAAGGAAAGC GCGCCTCGTT
      781 CAGAATGACA CGTATAGAAT GATGCATTAC CTTGTCATCT TCAGTATCAT ACTGTTCGTA
      841 TACATACTTA CTGACATTCA TAGGTATACA TATATACACA TGTATATATA TCGTATGCTG
      901 CAGCTTTAAA TAATCGGTGT CAAACTGTGG GAATACTCAG GTATCGTAAG ATGCAAGAGT
      961 TCGAATCTCT TAGCAACCAT TATTTTTTTC CTCAACATAA CGAGAACACA CAGGGGCGCT
     1021 ATCGCACAGA ATCAAATTCG ATGACTGGAA ATTTTTTGTT AATTTCAGAG GTCGCCTGAC
     1081 GCATATACCT TTTTCAACTG AAAAATTGGG AGAAAAAGGA AAGGTGAGAG CGCCGGAACC
     1141 GGCTTTTCAT ATAGAATAGA GAAGCGTTCA TGACTAAATG CTTGCATCAC AATACTTGAA
     1201 GTTGACAATA TTATTTAAGG ACCTATTGTT TTTTCCAATA GGTGGTTAGC AATCGTCTTA
     1261 CTTTCTAACT TTTCTTACCT TTTACATTTC AGCAATATAT ATATATATAT TTCAAGGATA
     1321 TACCATTCTA ATGTCTGCCC CTAAGAAGAT CGTCGTTTTG CCAGGTGACC ACGTTGGTCA
     1381 AGAAATCACA GCCGAAGCCA TTAAGGTTCT TAAAGCTATT TCTGATGTTC GTTCCAATGT
     1441 CAAGTTCGAT TTCGAAAATC ATTTAATTGG TGGTGCTGCT ATCGATGCTA CAGGTGTTCC
     1501 ACTTCCAGAT GAGGCGCTGG AAGCCTCCAA GAAGGCTGAT GCCGTTTTGT TAGGTGCTGT
     1561 GGGTGGTCCT AAATGGGGTA CCGGTAGTGT TAGACCTGAA CAAGGTTTAC TAAAAATCCG
     1621 TAAAGAACTT CAATTGTACG CCAACTTAAG ACCATGTAAC TTTGCATCCG ACTCTCTTTT
     1681 AGACTTATCT CCAATCAAGC CACAATTTGC TAAAGGTACT GACTTCGTTG TTGTCAGAGA
     1741 ATTAGTGGGA GGTATTTACT TTGGTAAGAG AAAGGAAGAC GATGGTGATG GTGTCGCTTG
     1801 GGATAGTGAA CAATACACCG TTCCAGAAGT GCAAAGAATC ACAAGAATGG CCGCTTTCAT
     1861 GGCCCTACAA CATGAGCCAC CATTGCCTAT TTGGTCCTTG GATAAAGCTA ATGTTTTGGC
     1921 CTCTTCAAGA TTATGGAGAA AAACTGTGGA GGAAACCATC AAGAACGAAT TCCCTACATT
     1981 GAAGGTTCAA CATCAATTGA TTGATTCTGC CGCCATGATC CTAGTTAAGA ACCCAACCCA
     2041 CCTAAATGGT ATTATAATCA CCAGCAACAT GTTTGGTGAT ATCATCTCCG ATGAAGCCTC
     2101 CGTTATCCCA GGTTCCTTGG GTTTGTTGCC ATCTGCGTCC TTGGCCTCTT TGCCAGACAA
     2161 GAACACCGCA TTTGGTTTGT ACGAACCATG CCACGGTTCT GCTCCAGATT TGCCAAAGAA
     2221 TAAGGTCAAC CCTATCGCCA CTATCTTGTC TGCTGCAATG ATGTTGAAAT TGTCATTGAA
     2281 CTTGCCTGAA GAAGGTAAGG CCATTGAAGA TGCAGTTAAA AAGGTTTTGG ATGCAGGTAT
     2341 CAGAACTGGT GATTTAGGTG GTTCCAACAG TACCACCGAA GTCGGTGATG CTGTCGCCGA
     2401 AGAAGTTAAG AAAATCCTTG CTTAAAGGAG GCCAAGAGTA ATAGAAAAAG AAAATTGCGG
     2461 GAAAGGACTG TGTTATGACT TCCCTGACTA ATGCCGTGTT CAAACGATAC CTGGCAGTGA
     2521 CTCCTAGCGC TCACCAAGCT CTTAAAACGG GAATTTATGG TGCACTCTCA GTACAATCTG
     2581 CTCTGATGCC GCATAGTTAA GCCAGCCCCG ACACCCGCCA ACACGCGCTG ACGCGCCCTG
     2641 ACGGGCTTGT CTGCTCCCGG CATCCGCTTA CAGACAAGCT GTGACCGTCT CCGGGAGCTG
     2701 CATGTGTCAG AGGTTTTCAC CGTCATCACC GAAACGCGCG AGACGAAAGG GCCTCGTGAT
     2761 ACGCCTATTT TTATAGGTTA ATGTCATGAT AATAATGGTT TCTTAGGACG GATCGCTTGC
     2821 CTGTAACTTA CACGCGCCTC GTATCTTTTA ATGATGGAAT AATTTGGGAA TTTACTCTGT
     2881 GTTTATTTAT TTTTATGTTT TGTATTTGGA TTTTAGAAAG TAAATAAAGA AGGTAGAAGA
     2941 GTTACGGAAT GAAGAAAAAA AAATAAACAA AGGTTTAAAA AATTTCAACA AAAAGCGTAC
     3001 TTTACATATA TATTTATTAG ACAAGAAAAG CAGATTAAAT AGATATACAT TCGATTAACG
     3061 ATAAGTAAAA TGTAAAATCA CAGGATTTTC GTGTGTGGTC TTCTACACAG ACAAGATGAA
     3121 ACAATTCGGC ATTAATACCT GAGAGCAGGA AGAGCAAGAT AAAAGGTAGT ATTTGTTGGC
     3181 GATCCCCCTA GAGTCTTTTA CATCTTCGGA AAACAAAAAC TATTTTTTCT TTAATTTCTT
     3241 TTTTTACTTT CTATTTTTAA TTTATATATT TATATTAAAA AATTTAAATT ATAATTATTT
     3301 TTATAGCACG TGATGAAAAG GACCCAGGTG GCACTTTTCG GGGAAATGTG CGCGGAACCC
     3361 CTATTTGTTT ATTTTTCTAA ATACATTCAA ATATGTATCC GCTCATGAGA CAATAACCCT
     3421 GATAAATGCT TCAATAATAT TGAAAAAGGA AGAGTATGAG TATTCAACAT TTCCGTGTCG
     3481 CCCTTATTCC CTTTTTTGCG GCATTTTGCC TTCCTGTTTT TGCTCACCCA GAAACGCTGG
     3541 TGAAAGTAAA AGATGCTGAA GATCAGTTGG GTGCACGAGT GGGTTACATC GAACTGGATC
     3601 TCAACAGCGG TAAGATCCTT GAGAGTTTTC GCCCCGAAGA ACGTTTTCCA ATGATGAGCA
     3661 CTTTTAAAGT TCTGCTATGT GGCGCGGTAT TATCCCGTAT TGACGCCGGG CAAGAGCAAC
     3721 TCGGTCGCCG CATACACTAT TCTCAGAATG ACTTGGTTGA GTACTCACCA GTCACAGAAA
     3781 AGCATCTTAC GGATGGCATG ACAGTAAGAG AATTATGCAG TGCTGCCATA ACCATGAGTG
     3841 ATAACACTGC GGCCAACTTA CTTCTGACAA CGATCGGAGG ACCGAAGGAG CTAACCGCTT
     3901 TTTTGCACAA CATGGGGGAT CATGTAACTC GCCTTGATCG TTGGGAACCG GAGCTGAATG
     3961 AAGCCATACC AAACGACGAG CGTGACACCA CGATGCCTGT AGCAATGGCA ACAACGTTGC
     4021 GCAAACTATT AACTGGCGAA CTACTTACTC TAGCTTCCCG GCAACAATTA ATAGACTGGA
     4081 TGGAGGCGGA TAAAGTTGCA GGACCACTTC TGCGCTCGGC CCTTCCGGCT GGCTGGTTTA
     4141 TTGCTGATAA ATCTGGAGCC GGTGAGCGTG GGTCTCGCGG TATCATTGCA GCACTGGGGC
     4201 CAGATGGTAA GCCCTCCCGT ATCGTAGTTA TCTACACGAC GGGGAGTCAG GCAACTATGG
     4261 ATGAACGAAA TAGACAGATC GCTGAGATAG GTGCCTCACT GATTAAGCAT TGGTAACTGT
     4321 CAGACCAAGT TTACTCATAT ATACTTTAGA TTGATTTAAA ACTTCATTTT TAATTTAAAA
     4381 GGATCTAGGT GAAGATCCTT TTTGATAATC TCATGACCAA AATCCCTTAA CGTGAGTTTT
     4441 CGTTCCACTG AGCGTCAGAC CCCGTAGAAA AGATCAAAGG ATCTTCTTGA GATCCTTTTT
     4501 TTCTGCGCGT AATCTGCTGC TTGCAAACAA AAAAACCACC GCTACCAGCG GTGGTTTGTT
     4561 TGCCGGATCA AGAGCTACCA ACTCTTTTTC CGAAGGTAAC TGGCTTCAGC AGAGCGCAGA
     4621 TACCAAATAC TGTCCTTCTA GTGTAGCCGT AGTTAGGCCA CCACTTCAAG AACTCTGTAG
     4681 CACCGCCTAC ATACCTCGCT CTGCTAATCC TGTTACCAGT GGCTGCTGCC AGTGGCGATA
     4741 AGTCGTGTCT TACCGGGTTG GACTCAAGAC GATAGTTACC GGATAAGGCG CAGCGGTCGG
     4801 GCTGAACGGG GGGTTCGTGC ACACAGCCCA GCTTGGAGCG AACGACCTAC ACCGAACTGA
     4861 GATACCTACA GCGTGAGCTA TGAGAAAGCG CCACGCTTCC CGAAGGGAGA AAGGCGGACA
     4921 GGTATCCGGT AAGCGGCAGG GTCGGAACAG GAGAGCGCAC GAGGGAGCTT CCAGGGGGAA
     4981 ACGCCTGGTA TCTTTATAGT CCTGTCGGGT TTCGCCACCT CTGACTTGAG CGTCGATTTT
     5041 TGTGATGCTC GTCAGGGGGG CGGAGCCTAT GGAAAAACGC CAGCAACGCG GCCTTTTTAC
     5101 GGTTCCTGGC CTTTTGCTGG CCTTTTGCTC ACATGTTCTT TCCTGCGTTA TCCCCTGATT
     5161 CTGTGGATAA CCGTATTACC GCCTTTGAGT GAGCTGATAC CGCTCGCCGC AGCCGAACGA
     5221 CCGAGCGCAG CGAGTCAGTG AGCGAGGAAG CGGAAGAGCG CCCAATACGC AAACCGCCTC
     5281 TCCCCGCGCG TTGGCCGATT CATTAATGCA GCTGGCACGA CAGGTTTCCC GACTGGAAAG
     5341 CGGGCAGTGA GCGCAACGCA ATTAATGTGA GTTACCTCAC TCATTAGGCA CCCCAGGCTT
     5401 TACACTTTAT GCTTCCGGCT CCTATGTTGT GTGGAATTGT GAGCGGATAA CAATTTCACA
     5461 CAGGAAACAG CTATGACCAT GATTACGCCA AGCGCGCAAT TAACCCTCAC TAAAGGGAAC
     5521 AAAAGCATCC TTTTGTTGTT TCCGGGTGTA CAATATGGAC TTCCTCTTTT CTGGCAACCA
     5581 AACCCATACA TCGGGATTCC TATAATACCT TCGTTGGTCT CCCTAACATG TAGGTGGCGG
     5641 AGGGGAGATA TACAATAGAA CAGATACCAG ACAAGACATA ATGGGCTAAA CAAGACTACA
     5701 CCAATTACAC TGCCTCATTG ATGGTGGTAC ATAACGAACT AATACTGTAG CCCTAGACTT
     5761 GATAGCCATC ATCATATCGA AGTTTCACTA CCCTTTTTCC ATTTGCCATC TATTGAAGTA
     5821 ATAATAGGCG CATGCAACTT CTTTTCTTTT TTTTTCTTTT CTCTCTCCCC CGTTGTTGTC
     5881 TCACCATATC CGCAATGACA AAAAAATGAT GGAAGACACT AAAGGAAAAA ATTAACGACA
     5941 AAGACAGCAC CAACAGATGT CGTTGTTCCA GAGCTGATGA GGGGTATCTC GAAGCACACG
     6001 AAACTTTTTC CTTCCTTCAT TCACGCACAC TACTCTCTAA TGAGCAACGG TATACGGCCT
     6061 TCCTTCCAGT TACTTGAATT TGAAATAAAA AAAAGTTTGC TGTCTTGCTA TCAAGTATAA
     6121 ATAGACCTGC AATTATTAAT CTTTTGTTTC CTCGTCATTG TTCTCGTTCC CTTTCTTCCT
     6181 TGTTTCTTTT TCTGCACAAT ATTTCAAGCT ATACCAAGCA TACAATCAAC Tatgcagatt
     6241 ttcgtcaaga ctttgaccgg taaaaccata acattggaag ttgaatcttc cgataccatc
     6301 gacaacgtta agtcgaaaat tcaagacaag gaaggtatcc ctccagatca acaaagattg
     6361 atctttgccg gtaagcagct agaagacggt agaacgctgt ctgattacaa cattcagaag
     6421 gagtccacct tacatcttgt gctaaggcta agaggtggtt atcacggatc cggagcttgg
     6481 ctgttgcccg tctcactggt gaaaagaaaa accaccctgg cgcccaatac gagtaaagga
     6541 gaagaacttt tcactggagt tgtcccaatt cttgttgaat tagatggtga tgttaatggg
     6601 cacaaatttt ctgtcagtgg agagggtgaa ggtgatgcaa catacggaaa acttaccctt
     6661 aaatttattt gcactactgg aaaactacct gttccatggc caacacttgt cactactctc
     6721 acttatggtg ttcaatgctt ttcaagatac ccagatcaca tgaaacagca tgactttttc
     6781 aagagtgcca tgcccgaagg ttatgtacag gaaagaacta tatttttcaa agatgacggg
     6841 aactacaaga cacgtgctga agtcaagttt gaaggtgata cccttgttaa tagaatcgag
     6901 ttaaaaggta ttgattttaa agaagatgga aacattcttg gacacaaatt ggaatacaac
     6961 tataactcac acaatgtata catcatggca gacaaacaaa agaatggaat caaagctaac
     7021 ttcaaaatta gacacaacat tgaagatgga agcgttcaac tagcagacca ttatcaacaa
     7081 aatactccaa ttggcgatgg ccctgtcctt ttaccagaca accattacct gtccacacaa
     7141 tctgcccttt cgaaagatcc caacgaaaag agagaccaca tggtccttct tgagtttgta
     7201 acagctgctg ggattacaca tggcatggat gaactataca aatagggcgc gccacttcta
     7261 aataagcgaa tttcttatga tttatgattt ttattattaa ataagttata aaaaaaataa
     7321 gtgtatacaa attttaaagt gactcttagg ttttaaaacg aaaattctta ttcttgagta
     7381 actctttcct gtaggtcagg ttgctttctc aggtatagta tgaggtcgct cttattgacc
     7441 acacctctac cggCCGCGGC TCCGGGCGTA TATGCTCCGC ATTGGTCTTG ACCAACTCTA
     7501 TCAGAGCTTG GTTGACGGCA ATTTCGATGA TGCAGCTTGG GCGCAGGGTC GATGCGACGC
     7561 AATCGTCCGA TCCGGAGCCG GGACTGTCGG GCGTACACAA ATCGCCCGCA GAAGCGCGGC
     7621 CGTCTGGACC GATGGCTGTG TAGAAGTACT CGCCGATAGT GGAAACCGAC GCCCCAGCAC
     7681 TCGTCCGAGG GCAAAGGAAT AATCAGTACT GACAATAAAA AGATTCTTGT TTTCAAGAAC
     7741 TTGTCATTTG TATAGTTTTT TTATATTGTA GTTGTTCTAT TTTAATCAAA TGTTAGCGTG
     7801 ATTTATATTT TTTTTCGCCT CGACATCATC TGCCCAGATG CGAAGTTAAG TGCGCAGAAA
     7861 GTAATATCAT GCGTCAATCG TATGTGAATG CTGGTCGCTA TACTG 
//
